Addgene plasmid #89906: pPbcas13b
Purpose: Bacterial expression for pbCas13b, driven by the lac promoter, and DR-spacer-DR sequence driven by js23119. New spacer sequences can be cloned in between the DRs by digesting the plasmid with BsaI.
Depositing lab: Feng Zhang. Depositing organization: Broad Institute. Publication: Cas13b Is a Type VI-B CRISPR-Associated RNA-Guided RNase Differentially Regulated by Accessory Proteins Csx27 and Csx28. Smargon AA, Cox DB, Pyzocha NK, Zheng K, Slaymaker IM, Gootenberg JS, Abudayyeh OA, Essletzbichler P, Shmakov S, Makarova KS, Koonin EV, Zhang F. Mol Cell. 2017 Feb 16;65(4):618-630.e7. doi: 10.1016/j.molcel.2016.12.023. Epub 2017 Jan 5. PubMed 28065598.
Backbone
  Vector backbone: pACYC184
  Backbone size w/o insert (bp): 4245
  Total vector size (bp): 7808
  Vector type: Bacterial Expression
Growth in bacteria
  Bacterial resistance: Chloramphenicol, 25 μg/mL
  Growth temperature: 37°C
  Growth strain: NEB Stable
  Copy number: Low Copy
Gene/Insert
  Gene/Insert name: Cas13b
  Species: P. buccae ATCC 33574
  Insert size (bp): 3384
  Promoter: Lac
  Cloning method: Gibson Cloning
  Sequencing primers: 5′ atgccggtactgccgggcctcttgcgggat
Resource information
  A portion of this plasmid was derived from a plasmid made by: Cloned from genomic DNA purchased from ATCC of P. buccae ATCC 33574.
Terms and licenses: Academic/Nonprofit Terms; Industry Terms: Not Available to Industry
Depositor comments: Benchling sequence link: https://benchling.com/s/hqikFD6s
How to cite: pPbcas13b was a gift from Feng Zhang (Addgene plasmid # 89906 ; http://n2t.net/addgene:89906 ; RRID:Addgene_89906)
