[The description below was written by a language model from this plasmid's Addgene catalogue record and pLannotate feature annotations shown in this document.]
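Description:
pPbcas13b is a bacterial expression plasmid built on the pACYC184 backbone that carries the Type VI-B CRISPR effector Cas13b from Prevotella buccae ATCC 33574, cloned from genomic DNA by Gibson assembly. At about 7.8 kb, it replicates in E. coli from the p15A origin, which gives a low copy number and is compatible with ColE1-type plasmids, so a second plasmid can be maintained in the same cell. Selection is by chloramphenicol through the cat promoter and chloramphenicol acetyltransferase gene. The tetracycline resistance gene of pACYC184 survives only as several disrupted fragments, along with other backbone remnants such as a partial IS1 element, so tetracycline resistance should not be expected.

The payload has two parts. The roughly 3.4 kb Cas13b coding sequence is expressed from a lac promoter. The automated feature table annotates this promoter on the minus strand at about position 3300 but does not annotate the Cas13b open reading frame itself, which presumably occupies the unannotated region upstream of that coordinate. Separately, a minimal CRISPR array consisting of direct repeat, spacer and direct repeat is transcribed from the strong constitutive synthetic J23119 promoter, also detected in the table. The repeats and the cloning site are likewise not annotated. According to the record, BsaI digestion opens the position between the two repeats so that a new spacer of choice can be inserted, retargeting the enzyme. Cas13b is an RNA-guided RNase, and the plasmid therefore provides a single-vector system for programmable RNA targeting in E. coli. This is consistent with the associated study's characterisation of Cas13b and of its regulation by the accessory proteins Csx27 and Csx28, which this plasmid is not recorded as carrying.
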