Features (pLannotate 1.2.2; 14 found; start..end, strand, type, name):
   3303..3332    -  promoter       lac promoter: promoter for the E. coli lac operon
   3333..3434    -  CDS            TcR (fragment): tetracycline efflux protein; tet; confers resistance to tetracycline
   3482..3510    -  promoter       tet promoter: E. coli promoter for tetracycline efflux protein gene
   3622..4167    +  rep_origin     p15A ori: Plasmids containing the medium-copy-number p15A origin of replication can be propagated in E. coli cells that contain a second plasmid with the ColE1 origin.
   4255..4310    +  rep_origin     RSF ori (fragment): Plasmids containing the RSF 1030 origin of replication can be propagated in E. coli cells that contain additional plasmids with compatible origins.
   4429..4572    -  mobile_element IS1 (fragment): prokaryotic transposable element IS1
   4693..4795    +  promoter       cat promoter: promoter of the E. coli cat gene encoding chloramphenicol acetyltransferase
   4796..5455    +  CDS            CmR: chloramphenicol acetyltransferase; cat; confers resistance to chloramphenicol
   5754..5852    -  CDS            YPB2_ECOLX (fragment): Protein predicted: Swiss-Prot protein existence level 4. From Escherichia coli.
   5839..5896    +  CDS            TcR (fragment): tetracycline efflux protein; tet; confers resistance to tetracycline
   5893..5986    -  CDS            TcR (fragment): tetracycline efflux protein; tet; confers resistance to tetracycline
   6122..6247    +  CDS            YPB1_ECOLX (fragment): Protein predicted: Swiss-Prot protein existence level 4. From Escherichia coli.
   6489..7577    -  CDS            TcR (fragment): tetracycline efflux protein; tet; confers resistance to tetracycline
   7677..7711    -  promoter       J23119 promoter: bacterial promoter (Registry of Standard Biological Parts BBa J23119)
>Addgene plasmid #89906 | pPbcas13b | addgene full sequence | sequence record 178224 | Addgene NGS Result
GACAGAAGGGAAAAGAGTAAATTTTTTAACTTCAGCAAAGAGTGTGGCATCATACATGGGATACTGGTTG
TGGGAAAAAGCATTTCTCACTGCAATCAAACTATTAACGTAATTCTTTAATTCCGGTCTATTAGCTTTGC
ACTGCAACCACCTTTCAAGCATATTTCTGAAGCTATCTGTAGGTAGTGTGGAATATTTGTCTATGAGTTT
CTTTTCCAGTCCTAATGTCATCTCAAAGATACTAATCCTTGTAGTCTGATATTTTATAAGCTCAAGGTCT
ACACTCAATTTGCTGATAGGATGTTCCTCTAAGTTCAAGTCTGTAGTTTCTGCAAATGAGAATAGCCCAT
TGAGTCTTCGGTCTTTTACCAATGCTTTGAAATTGCCCTGTTTCAGGACTTTGGTTTCCGTTTCTTCGAT
ATAAAAGGTTGCTAAAGGTCTTTCCTTTAATATATTTCCTTTATTGTCTGTTTCGTATGTTTTAACAGGC
AACTTCATGGGCATGATTCTATTTAGAATATTGTTGCTTTCCTCATTTGCCGTGTTTGTATCGATGTCCC
TCAGATGTATTTCTCCAATCTTCAATCCTTCCACAGTAGCCATATTGAATAGTTCTTTGAACATCAACCA
TGTGACGATATCCTGATTCTTGATAAGTCGCAGTTCGCGTTCGAACTTTTTCCATGATAAAAAATCAAGA
TAAGCTAAGTCTGTCTTTTTCTTTTCAGACGGATAATTTTTGAATAGCTCTTTATTCTTTTGCCACAATT
CGACACGCTCTTTTTTATCTAAGAATTGCCTTTTTTTTGGTTTAAGTCTGTTGCCGATATTGAACGGATA
ATCGTAGAAAGGCTGTACATTGTCTTTATATTCTTCTGCAAAGTATAAGGGAATAGCTTTTGCAACAAAC
CCTACTCGGTCAAAAGATAGTATTTGGTCGTATATTCTTTTTGAATTATTATGTTTCTCAAACCATTCCC
TTATTGGTTGGGTAAATATTCCACGGGGGAGATTGAAACTGTTTTTCCATCCTGTAACTAATGTGTTGCG
GTTGGTCTTCTGTACTTTAAGTATGAGAAAATGCTGATATTGTTTCCAGTTTTGTGGTTTTAAGCCCTTA
AGATACTTTTTCCTCGCTTCCAAATAGTTTCGGTAGAAAGACAGAATGTTAGTTTGATGTTCCCATTGTG
TTTCTGCAAGGAAAGGATGCGGATTGTCATTCCCCACAAGATTCATTTGATTAAAATATGCCTTAAGGCG
GAAGTTCTCACTGCCGAAAAGGGCAAGCGCACGCTGAAGCATTCGATATTCGGTGCTGTTAGCCTTGCTA
TTGTTTATTGGAATGTTATTTTGGTCTTTTTGAACAGGTTGGAAGCGCATCATGTCATTTACCAACCAAT
CTGCAATTTTTCCCGATTTTAGCAGACCGGCATTCCTTTTGCCAATCCTTATCTTCTGATTTGTCTGCTT
GCAGAGCAAGTCAAGTCTTCTTTGGGTGTCGTCTATCATTTCCCCAATTTTGCGCTCAGCCTCTTTTCCC
ATATCTTTTTGTCTGCCTTTCAATATGGAAATCATTTGTTTTGGCAAATGGCCTTGTAGTATATTTGTAT
TTTGAAGCCGACGGGTTAAGTCTGCAATGCTATTTATCTCATTATTGGCAAAAGCATCGTAGATAGCGTA
TATGTTGCTTATTTCTTTTCTTATAATTCCCTCTACTTTGTCTGCGCTTTCTTTTCTGGAGTAATCCTTG
GTCAATAACAGATAATAAAACATCATCGGCAACAATTCGTGGACACTTAAAAATGCTTCTGCTGTAAATT
GTGTTCCGAGATTAAATTTACTTCTTCCATTGCATGTTTTGTCGGTCTGAAGAGATGGAAAGAGGTTGTT
GTGGGCACTGCAAAACTTAATGCCTATCTTTTCGTTCTCTAAATGGTAATGTGGAGCAGTCTTAGATATG
TAAGGCTCTTGCGATGTCTCAAAATGATCTAAGTCTTTCACTAATTTTCTCCATTCTTCTGGTTGGTTTT
GTGGTGCAAAGTCCTGAATGCGCGCAAAGCCATATAGATGATGTGTGAGATGGCGAACTTCATCTTCGTC
ACCGATACGTTTGTTATAGATAGAGAAATGATAGGTACCTAAATCTATTTGGAAGCGGAGTTGTTCGAAT
ATCTCATTTAAATCGAAATATCTCAAGACAAAATATGGAAAGCGGTCTTGATGCCTTACAAGCGTGTTCT
TAAATGGTTCTTCTTCAGCATTATAGTCGTCAGAGAAAATATCGAAAGGTACTTTAAAACTTTCCCTATC
TTTTTCTCGTAACCGTTCATACAGCGATTTGGGACAGCGAACCAATTCGTTAAGCATATCAAGTTGCATC
CAGTCTTTTGTCTGTACATTCTCTAATTTTAGCTTAGGCAAAGATATACGGCTTCTGCAAAATACTTCGT
TTGTCATTTGCTCACGCAAGTTTCTGCCATCTTTAAATCCCTTTAGCTTTTTCTGCATCCAAATAGCGTC
TTTTTTATCAAGAAATAAAGAGACGAAGAACAGTAAGCCTGCTATGGTCATATTGCCTTCTTTATCTGCA
AAATGGTAATGAAAGTTAGGACTGTCTATGATGTTTTTTGTTCGTCCCACTTGTTTTTTCCTGTTGAGAT
GTGTAAAATCTCTTTGCATGTCTATATTCTCATGATGCATATAGTCTCTCTTTACTAACCGCACATTGGC
ATCGAAAACCTTATACATGTTTTTCAAAAGGCTTGTTTCAAATATCGGTTTTGGGGATTCTTCAGAATAC
TTGTAATGGGAGTAGTAGTTCCTGAGAACCTGAAGTTTTTCCAAGAAAATGAATAGAACATTCTTCAAGT
TGTTAAGTGATAGGGCTTCGGATTGTTCCTTTTCCCGTTGCTCCTTATTGTTGGGACTTTTAGAGTTTGT
CATTTCATAAGCTGCAGCTTCCAGAAAAGGAAAGTGTTTCATGATCAAGTCTCTCAGCCGAACTTTTTTG
TCGAGTTTTTTCGCTTGCTCGTTCCAGCTGCCTTTAATGCCCATCATATATCCATCGTCTTTTAGCTCTG
CTATTTCCAAACGTCTGTTGATGTGATTAATGGTGGTATAGACATTGTGGCGCGCCAAGTTAAGAAAGGC
AGCCCAGAAATGCTTATCTGTCAATTCATAATAAATTGGTTCAGGTTTCTCTTTGTTTTCCATTATTGTT
ATATATTTAGGAAAGGCAAATATAGCATTTTTCTTTCTATCTACAAATAATTTATCTTGTTTTTGCATGA
TAAAGACCTCCTAACATACGAGCCGGAAGCATAAAGTGTAAAATCCCGCAAGAGGCCCGGCAGTACCGGC
ATAACCAAGCCTATGCCTACAGCATCCAGGGTGACGGTGCCGAGGATGACGATGAGCGCATTGTTAGATT
TCATACACGGTGCCTGACTGCGTTAGCAATTTAACTGTGATAAACTACCGCATTAAAGCTTATCGATGAT
AAGCTGTCAAACATGAGAATTACAACTTATATCGTATGGGGCTGACTTCAGGTGCTACATTTGAAGAGAT
AAATTGCACTGAAATCTAGAAATATTTTATCTGATTAATAAGATGATCTTCTTGAGATCGTTTTGGTCTG
CGCGTAATCTCTTGCTCTGAAAACGAAAAAACCGCCTTGCAGGGCGGTTTTTCGAAGGTTCTCTGAGCTA
CCAACTCTTTGAACCGAGGTAACTGGCTTGGAGGAGCGCAGTCACCAAAACTTGTCCTTTCAGTTTAGCC
TTAACCGGCGCATGACTTCAAGACTAACTCCTCTAAATCAATTACCAGTGGCTGCTGCCAGTGGTGCTTT
TGCATGTCTTTCCGGGTTGGACTCAAGACGATAGTTACCGGATAAGGCGCAGCGGTCGGACTGAACGGGG
GGTTCGTGCATACAGTCCAGCTTGGAGCGAACTGCCTACCCGGAACTGAGTGTCAGGCGTGGAATGAGAC
AAACGCGGCCATAACAGCGGAATGACACCGGTAAACCGAAAGGCAGGAACAGGAGAGCGCACGAGGGAGC
CGCCAGGGGGAAACGCCTGGTATCTTTATAGTCCTGTCGGGTTTCGCCACCACTGATTTGAGCGTCAGAT
TTCGTGATGCTTGTCAGGGGGGCGGAGCCTATGGAAAAACGGCTTTGCCGCGGCCCTCTCACTTCCCTGT
TAAGTATCTTCCTGGCATCTTCCAGGAAATCTCCGCCCCGTTCGTAAGCCATTTCCGCTCGCCGCAGTCG
AACGACCGAGCGTAGCGAGTCAGTGAGCGAGGAAGCGGAATATATCCTGTATCACATATTCTGCTGACGC
ACCGGTGCAGCCTTTTTTCTCCTGCCACATGAAGCACTTCACTGACACCCTCATCAGTGCCAACATAGTA
AGCCAGTATACACTCCGCTAGCGCTGATGTCCGGCGGTGCTTTTGCCGTTACGCACCACCCCGTCAGTAG
CTGAACAGGAGGGACAGCTGATAGAAACAGAAGCCACTGGAGCACCTCAAAAACACCATCATACACTAAA
TCAGTAAGTTGGCAGCATCACCCGACGCACTTTGCGCCGAATAAATACCTGTGACGGAAGATCACTTCGC
AGAATAAATAAATCCTGGTGTCCCTGTTGATACCGGGAAGCCCTGGGCCAACTTTTGGCGAAAATGAGAC
GTTGATCGGCACGTAAGAGGTTCCAACTTTCACCATAATGAAATAAGATCACTACCGGGCGTATTTTTTG
AGTTATCGAGATTTTCAGGAGCTAAGGAAGCTAAAATGGAGAAAAAAATCACTGGATATACCACCGTTGA
TATATCCCAATGGCATCGTAAAGAACATTTTGAGGCATTTCAGTCAGTTGCTCAATGTACCTATAACCAG
ACCGTTCAGCTGGATATTACGGCCTTTTTAAAGACCGTAAAGAAAAATAAGCACAAGTTTTATCCGGCCT
TTATTCACATTCTTGCCCGCCTGATGAATGCTCATCCGGAATTCCGTATGGCAATGAAAGACGGTGAGCT
GGTGATATGGGATAGTGTTCACCCTTGTTACACCGTTTTCCATGAGCAAACTGAAACGTTTTCATCGCTC
TGGAGTGAATACCACGACGATTTCCGGCAGTTTCTACACATATATTCGCAAGATGTGGCGTGTTACGGTG
AAAACCTGGCCTATTTCCCTAAAGGGTTTATTGAGAATATGTTTTTCGTCTCAGCCAATCCCTGGGTGAG
TTTCACCAGTTTTGATTTAAACGTGGCCAATATGGACAACTTCTTCGCCCCCGTTTTCACCATGGGCAAA
TATTATACGCAAGGCGACAAGGTGCTGATGCCGCTGGCGATTCAGGTTCATCATGCCGTTTGTGATGGCT
TCCATGTCGGCAGAATGCTTAATGAATTACAACAGTACTGCGATGAGTGGCAGGGCGGGGCGTAATTTTT
TTAAGGCAGTTATTGGTGCCCTTAAACGCCTGGTTGCTACGCCTGAATAAGTGATAATAAGCGGATGAAT
GGCAGAAATTCGAAAGCAAATTCGACCCGGTCGTCGGTTCAGGGCAGGGTCGTTAAATAGCCGCTTATGT
CTATTGCTGGTTTACCGGTTTATTGACTACCGGAAGCAGTGTGACCGTGTGCTTCTCAAATGCCTGAGGC
CAGTTTGCTCAGGCTCTCCCCGTGGAGGTAATAATTGACGATATGATCATTTATTCTGCCTCCCAGAGCC
TGATAAAAACGGTTAGCGCTTCGTTAATACAGATGTAGGTGTTCCACAGGGTAGCCAGCAGCATCCTGCG
ATGCAGATCCGGAACATAATGGTGCAGGGCGCTTGTTTCGGCGTGGGTATGGTGGCAGGCCCCGTGGCCG
GGGGACTGTTGGGCGCTGCCGGCACCTGTCCTACGAGTTGCATGATAAAGAAGACAGTCATAAGTGCGGC
GACGATAGTCATGCCCCGCGCCCACCGGAAGGAGCTACCGGCAGCGGTGCGGACTGTTGTAACTCAGAAT
AAGAAATGAGGCCGCTCATGGCGTTGACTCTCAGTCATAGTATCGTGGTATCACCGGTTGGTTCCACTCT
CTGTTGCGGGCAACTTCAGCAGCACGTAGGGGACTTCCGCGTTTCCAGACTTTACGAAACACGGAAACCG
AAGACCATTCATGTTGTTGCTCAGGTCGCAGACGTTTTGCAGCAGCAGTCGCTTCACGTTCGCTCGCGTA
TCGGTGATTCATTCTGCTAACCAGTAAGGCAACCCCGCCAGCCTAGCCGGGTCCTCAACGACAGGAGCAC
GATCATGCGCACCCGTGGCCAGGACCCAACGCTGCCCGAGATGCGCCGCGTGCGGCTGCTGGAGATGGCG
GACGCGATGGATATGTTCTGCCAAGGGTTGGTTTGCGCATTCACAGTTCTCCGCAAGAATTGATTGGCTC
CAATTCTTGGAGTGGTGAATCCGTTAGCGAGGTGCCGCCGGCTTCCATTCAGGTCGAGGTGGCCCGGCTC
CATGCACCGCGACGCAACGCGGGGAGGCAGACAAGGTATAGGGCGGCGCCTACAATCCATGCCAACCCGT
TCCATGTGCTCGCCGAGGCGGCATAAATCGCCGTGACGATCAGCGGTCCAATGATCGAAGTTAGGCTGGT
AAGAGCCGCGAGCGATCCTTGAAGCTGTCCCTGATGGTCGTCATCTACCTGCCTGGACAGCATGGCCTGC
AACGCGGGCATCCCGATGCCGCCGGAAGCGAGAAGAATCATAATGGGGAAGGCCATCCAGCCTCGCGTCG
CGAACGCCAGCAAGACGTAGCCCAGCGCGTCGGCCGCCATGCCGGCGATAATGGCCTGCTTCTCGCCGAA
ACGTTTGGTGGCGGGACCAGTGACGAAGGCTTGAGCGAGGGCGTGCAAGATTCCGAATACCGCAAGCGAC
AGGCCGATCATCGTCGCGCTCCAGCGAAAGCGGTCCTCGCCGAAAATGACCCAGAGCGCTGCCGGCACCT
GTCCTACGAGTTGCATGATAAAGAAGACAGTCATAAGTGCGGCGACGATAGTCATGCCCCGCGCCCACCG
GAAGGAGCTGACTGGGTTGAAGGCTCTCAAGGGCATCGGTCGACGCTCTCCCTTATGCGACTCCTGCATT
AGGAAGCAGCCCAGTAGTAGGTTGAGGCCGTTGAGCACCGCCGCCGCAAGGAATGGTGCATGCAAGGAGA
TGGCGCCCAACAGTCCCCCGGCCACGGGGCCTGCCACCATACCCACGCCGAAACAAGCGCTCATGAGCCC
GAAGTGGCGAGCCCGATCTTCCCCATCGGTGATGTCGGCGATATAGGCGCCAGCAACCGCACCTGTGGCG
CCGGTGATGCCGGCCACGATGCGTCCGGCGTAGAGGATCCACAGGACGGGTGTGGTCGCCATGATCGCGT
AGTCGATAGTGGCTCCAAGTAGCGAAGCGAGCAGGACTGGGCGGCGGCCAAAGCGGTCGGACAGTGCTCC
GAGAACGGGTGCGCATAGAAATTGCATCAACGCATATAGCGCTAGCAGCACGCCATAGTGACTGGCGATG
CTGTCGGAATGGACGATGTTGTTTTTACCTTTCAAAAAGAAGGCAGATGCAACTGAGACCTTCCGCCATG
GTCTCGTTGTTTTTACCTTTCAAAAAGAAGGCAGATGCAACTCAGCGCTAGCATTATACCTAGGACTGAG
CTAGCTGTCAATTTAGTTTTTATTTTCTGATTTTTCAATTTCTTTTATGGCTTTTCCTACTATTTCCAGT
AACTGTGGCGCTATATTTAGCTCAATCTTTTTTGTATC
