>Addgene plasmid #89906 | pPbcas13b | depositor partial sequence | sequence record 174204 | DR-spacer-DR sequence where new crRNAs can be cloned post digest with BsaI
GTTGCATCTGCCTTCTTTTTGAAAGGTAAAAACAACGAGACCATGGCGGAAGGTCTCAGTTGCATCTGCC
TTCTTTTTGAAAGGTAAAAACAAC
